Addgene plasmid #65284: TNF-SBP-EGFP_puromycin
Purpose: TNF reporter only (no hook) (RUSH system)
Depositing lab: Franck Perez. Depositing organization: Institut Curie. Publication: Synchronization of secretory protein traffic in populations of cells. Boncompain G, Divoux S, Gareil N, de Forges H, Lescure A, Latreche L, Mercanti V, Jollivet F, Raposo G, Perez F. Nat Methods. 2012 Mar 11;9(5):493-8. doi: 10.1038/nmeth.1928. PubMed 22406856.
Backbone
  Vector backbone: pIRESpuro3
  Backbone manufacturer: Clontech
  Vector type: Mammalian Expression
  Selectable markers: Puromycin
Growth in bacteria
  Bacterial resistance: Ampicillin, 100 μg/mL
  Growth temperature: 37°C
  Growth strain: DH5alpha
  Copy number: High Copy
Gene/Insert
  Gene/Insert name: TNF
  Species: H. sapiens (human)
  Entrez Gene: TNF (a.k.a. DIF, IMD127, TNF-alpha, TNFA, TNFSF2, TNLG1F)
  Promoter: CMV
  Tag / fusion protein: Streptavidin Binding Protein (SBP) (C terminal on insert); EGFP (C terminal on insert)
  Cloning method: Unknown
  Sequencing primers: 5′ CMV Forward; 3′ EGFP-N
Terms and licenses: Academic/Nonprofit Terms; Industry Terms: Not Available to Industry
Depositor comments: luminal tagging
How to cite: TNF-SBP-EGFP_puromycin was a gift from Franck Perez (Addgene plasmid # 65284 ; http://n2t.net/addgene:65284 ; RRID:Addgene_65284)
