[The description below was written by a language model from this plasmid's Addgene catalogue record and pLannotate feature annotations shown in this document.]
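Description:
TNF-SBP-EGFP_puromycin is a mammalian expression plasmid built on the pIRESpuro3 backbone, carrying the reporter half of the RUSH (retention using selective hooks) system for synchronizing secretory protein traffic. It is maintained in E. coli through a high-copy ColE1/pUC-type origin and a β-lactamase gene conferring ampicillin resistance. The annotated lac promoter/operator, lacI fragment, bom fragment, short HIV-1 LTR match and T7 promoter are backbone remnants or incidental matches, not functional parts of the payload.

The expression unit is driven by the CMV immediate early enhancer and promoter. It encodes human TNF fused at its C terminus to streptavidin binding protein (SBP) and then EGFP. The feature table annotates the TNF and EGFP coding regions but not SBP, which presumably lies in the unannotated gap between them. The depositor describes the tagging as luminal, which fits TNF being a type II membrane protein whose C terminus faces the lumen of the secretory pathway. Downstream of the fusion lie a chimeric intron, an EMCV IRES and the puromycin N-acetyltransferase gene, ending in an SV40 polyadenylation signal. The reporter and the resistance marker are therefore translated from a single bicistronic transcript, so puromycin selection enriches for cells that also express the fusion.

In RUSH, a streptavidin-fused "hook" resident in a donor compartment retains the SBP-tagged reporter until added biotin releases it, allowing a synchronized wave of transport to be followed by EGFP fluorescence. This plasmid carries no hook. It is suited to use as an unretained control or for pairing with a separately supplied hook, though the record does not spell out a specific application.
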