Features (pLannotate 1.2.2; 20 found; start..end, strand, type, name):
     36..80      -  misc_feature   bom (fragment): basis of mobility region from pBR322
    235..614     +  enhancer       CMV enhancer: human cytomegalovirus immediate early enhancer
    615..818     +  promoter       CMV promoter: human cytomegalovirus (CMV) immediate early promoter
    814..847     +  LTR            5' LTR (truncated) (fragment): truncated 5' long terminal repeat (LTR) from HIV-1
    863..881     +  promoter       T7 promoter: promoter for bacteriophage T7 RNA polymerase
    945..1643    +  CDS            TNF (sequence partly withheld): TNFA_HUMAN - Also known as TNFA, TNFSF2. Experimental evidence at protein level: Swiss-Prot protein existence level 1. The TNF intracellular domain (ICD) form induces IL12 production in dendritic cells. From Homo sapiens (Human).
   1812..2528    +  CDS            EGFP: EGFP is a basic (constitutively fluorescent) green fluorescent protein published in 1996, derived from Aequorea victoria. It is reported to be a rapidly-maturing weak dimer with moderate acid sensitivity.
   2638..2867    +  intron         chimeric intron: chimera between introns from adenovirus and immunoglobulin heavy chain genes
   3051..3513    +  misc_feature   IRES: internal ribosome entry site (IRES) of the encephalomyocarditis virus (EMCV)
   3546..4145    +  CDS            PuroR: puromycin N-acetyltransferase; pac from Streptomyces alboniger; confers resistance to puromycin
   4272..4356    +  CDS            large T antigen (fragment): large T antigen from SV40 (simian virus 40)
   4379..4500    +  polyA_signal   SV40 poly(A) signal: SV40 polyadenylation signal
   4511..4562    +  polyA_signal   SV40 poly(A) signal (fragment): SV40 polyadenylation signal
   4626..4642    -  protein_bind   lac operator: The lac repressor binds to the lac operator to inhibit transcription in E. coli. This inhibition can be relieved by adding lactose or isopropyl-β-D-thiogalactopyranoside (IPTG). lac repressor encoded by lacI
   4650..4680    -  promoter       lac promoter: promoter for the E. coli lac operon
   4695..4716    -  protein_bind   CAP binding site: CAP binding activates transcription in the presence of cAMP. E. coli catabolite activator protein
   4729..4821    -  CDS            lacI (fragment): lac repressor; lacI; The lac repressor binds to the lac operator to inhibit transcription in E. coli. This inhibition can be relieved by adding lactose or isopropyl-β-D-thiogalactopyranoside (IPTG).
   5004..5592    -  rep_origin     ori: high-copy-number ColE1/pMB1/pBR322/pUC origin of replication
   5763..6623    -  CDS            AmpR: β-lactamase; bla; confers resistance to ampicillin, carbenicillin, and related antibiotics
   6624..6728    -  promoter       AmpR promoter: bla
>Addgene plasmid #65284 | TNF-SBP-EGFP_puromycin | depositor full sequence | sequence record 110492 | Full Sequence
GACGGATCGGGAGATCTCCCGATCCCCTATGGTCGACTCTCAGTACAATCTGCTCTGATGCCGCATAGTT
AAGCCAGTATCTGCTCCCTGCTTGTGTGTTGGAGGTCGCTGAGTAGTGCGCGAGCAAAATTTAAGCTACA
ACAAGGCAAGGCTTGACCGACAATTGCATGAAGAATCTGCTTAGGGTTAGGCGTTTTGCGCTGCTTCGCG
ATGTACGGGCCAGATATACGCGTTGACATTGATTATTGACTAGTTATTAATAGTAATCAATTACGGGGTC
ATTAGTTCATAGCCCATATATGGAGTTCCGCGTTACATAACTTACGGTAAATGGCCCGCCTGGCTGACCG
CCCAACGACCCCCGCCCATTGACGTCAATAATGACGTATGTTCCCATAGTAACGCCAATAGGGACTTTCC
ATTGACGTCAATGGGTGGACTATTTACGGTAAACTGCCCACTTGGCAGTACATCAAGTGTATCATATGCC
AAGTACGCCCCCTATTGACGTCAATGACGGTAAATGGCCCGCCTGGCATTATGCCCAGTACATGACCTTA
TGGGACTTTCCTACTTGGCAGTACATCTACGTATTAGTCATCGCTATTACCATGGTGATGCGGTTTTGGC
AGTACATCAATGGGCGTGGATAGCGGTTTGACTCACGGGGATTTCCAAGTCTCCACCCCATTGACGTCAA
TGGGAGTTTGTTTTGGCACCAAAATCAACGGGACTTTCCAAAATGTCGTAACAACTCCGCCCCATTGACG
CAAATGGGCGGTAGGCGTGTACGGTGGGAGGTCTATATAAGCAGAGCTCTCTGGCTAACTAGAGAACCCA
CTGCTTACTGGCTTATCGAAATTAATACGACTCACTATAGGGAGACCCAAGCTTGGTACCGAGCTCGGAT
CGATATCTGCGGCCTAGCTAGCGGGAGGCGCGCCATGTCTACCGAGTCTATGATTAGGGACGTGGAACTG
GCTGAGGAGGCACTGCCCAAAAAAACCGGCGGACCACAGGGCTCTAGGAGATGTCTGTTTCTGTCTCTGT
TCTCTTTTCTCATCGTGGCTGGCGCTACAACACTCTTCTGTCTGCTCCATTTCGGCGTGATTGGACCACA
GCGAGAGGAATTTCCCCGGGATCTGTCACTCATTTCACCACTGGCACAGGCTGTCCGATCTTCATCTCGG
ACTCCA
[447 nt withheld, positions 1197-1643]
GGCCTCGAGGGCCGAGCTCATGGCGCACCTAGGCCTTTGAATTCCATGGACGAGAAGACCACTGGTTGGC
GAGGTGGACACGTTGTTGAAGGACTGGCTGGGGAACTTGAACAACTTCGTGCACGACTGGAGCATCACCC
ACAAGGTCAACGTGAACCACCTGCAGGTATGGTGAGCAAGGGCGAGGAGCTGTTCACCGGGGTGGTGCCC
ATCCTGGTCGAGCTGGACGGCGACGTAAACGGCCACAAGTTCAGCGTGTCCGGCGAGGGCGAGGGCGATG
CCACCTACGGCAAGCTGACCCTGAAGTTCATCTGCACCACCGGCAAGCTGCCCGTGCCCTGGCCCACCCT
CGTGACCACCCTGACCTACGGCGTGCAGTGCTTCAGCCGCTACCCCGACCACATGAAGCAGCACGACTTC
TTCAAGTCCGCCATGCCCGAAGGCTACGTCCAGGAGCGCACCATCTTCTTCAAGGACGACGGCAACTACA
AGACCCGCGCCGAGGTGAAGTTCGAGGGCGACACCCTGGTGAACCGCATCGAGCTGAAGGGCATCGACTT
CAAGGAGGACGGCAACATCCTGGGGCACAAGCTGGAGTACAACTACAACAGCCACAACGTCTATATCATG
GCCGACAAGCAGAAGAACGGCATCAAGGTGAACTTCAAGATCCGCCACAACATCGAGGACGGCAGCGTGC
AGCTCGCCGACCACTACCAGCAGAACACCCCCATCGGCGACGGCCCCGTGCTGCTGCCCGACAACCACTA
CCTGAGCACCCAGTCCGCCCTGAGCAAAGACCCCAACGAGAAGCGCGATCACATGGTCCTGCTGGAGTTC
GTGACCGCCGCCGGGATCACTCTCGGCATGGACGAGCTGTACAAGGGCCGGCCTTAAGGCCTCGAGGGCC
AATTAATTAAGGATCCGCGGCCGCATAGATAACTGATCCAGTGTGCTGGAATTAATTCGCTGTCTGCGAG
GGCCAGCTGTTGGGGTGAGTACTCCCTCTCAAAAGCGGGCATGACTTCTGCGCTAAGATTGTCAGTTTCC
AAAAACGAGGAGGATTTGATATTCACCTGGCCCGCGGTGATGCCTTTGAGGGTGGCCGCGTCCATCTGGT
CAGAAAAGACAATCTTTTTGTTGTCAAGCTTGAGGTGTGGCAGGCTTGAGATCTGGCCATACACTTGAGT
GACAATGACATCCACTTTGCCTTTCTCTCCACAGGTGTCCACTCCCAGGTCCAACTGCAGGTCGAGCATG
CATCTAGGGCGGCCAATTCCGCCCCTCTCCCCCCCCCCCCTCTCCCTCCCCCCCCCCTAACGTTACTGGC
CGAAGCCGCTTGGAATAAGGCCGGTGTGCGTTTGTCTATATGTGATTTTCCACCATATTGCCGTCTTTTG
GCAATGTGAGGGCCCGGAAACCTGGCCCTGTCTTCTTGACGAGCATTCCTAGGGGTCTTTCCCCTCTCGC
CAAAGGAATGCAAGGTCTGTTGAATGTCGTGAAGGAAGCAGTTCCTCTGGAAGCTTCTTGAAGACAAACA
ACGTCTGTAGCGACCCTTTGCAGGCAGCGGAACCCCCCACCTGGCGACAGGTGCCTCTGCGGCCAAAAGC
CACGTGTATAAGATACACCTGCAAAGGCGGCACAACCCCAGTGCCACGTTGTGAGTTGGATAGTTGTGGA
AAGAGTCAAATGGCTCTCCTCAAGCGTATTCAACAAGGGGCTGAAGGATGCCCAGAAGGTACCCCATTGT
ATGGGATCTGATCTGGGGCCTCGGTGCACATGCTTTACATGTGTTTAGTCGAGGTTAAAAAAACGTCTAG
GCCCCCCGAACCACGGGGACGTGGTTTTCCTTTGAAAAACACGATGATAAGCTTGCCACAACCCACAAGG
AGACGACCTTCCATGACCGAGTACAAGCCCACGGTGCGCCTCGCCACCCGCGACGACGTCCCCCGGGCCG
TACGCACCCTCGCCGCCGCGTTCGCCGACTACCCCGCCACGCGCCACACCGTCGACCCGGACCGCCACAT
CGAGCGGGTCACCGAGCTGCAAGAACTCTTCCTCACGCGCGTCGGGCTCGACATCGGCAAGGTGTGGGTC
GCGGACGACGGCGCCGCGGTGGCGGTCTGGACCACGCCGGAGAGCGTCGAAGCGGGGGCGGTGTTCGCCG
AGATCGGCCCGCGCATGGCCGAGTTGAGCGGTTCCCGGCTGGCCGCGCAGCAACAGATGGAAGGCCTCCT
GGCGCCGCACCGGCCCAAGGAGCCCGCGTGGTTCCTGGCCACCGTCGGCGTCTCGCCCGACCACCAGGGC
AAGGGTCTGGGCAGCGCCGTCGTGCTCCCCGGAGTGGAGGCGGCCGAGCGCGCCGGGGTGCCCGCCTTCC
TGGAGACCTCCGCGCCCCGCAACCTCCCCTTCTACGAGCGGCTCGGCTTCACCGTCACCGCCGACGTCGA
GGTGCCCGAAGGACCGCGCACCTGGTGCATGACCCGCAAGCCCGGTGCCTGACGCCCGCCCCACGACCCG
CAGCGCCCGACCGAAAGGAGCGCACGACCCCATGGCTCCGACCGAAGCCACCCGGGGCGGCCCCGCCGAC
CCCGCACCCGCCCCCGAGGCCCACCGACTCTAGATAACTGATCATAATCAGCCATACCACATTTGTAGAG
GTTTTACTTGCTTTAAAAAACCTCCCACACCTCCCCCTGAACCTGAAACATAAAATGAATGCAATTGTTG
TTGTTAACTTGTTTATTGCAGCTTATAATGGTTACAAATAAAGCAATAGCATCACAAATTTCACAAATAA
AGCATTTTTTTCACTGCATTCTAGTTGTGGTTTGTCCAAACTCATCAATGTATCTTAACGCGTCGAGTGC
ATTCTAGTTGTGGTTTGTCCAAACTCATCAATGTATCTTATCATGTCTGTATACCGTCGACCTCTAGCTA
GAGCTTGGCGTAATCATGGTCATAGCTGTTTCCTGTGTGAAATTGTTATCCGCTCACAATTCCACACAAC
ATACGAGCCGGAAGCATAAAGTGTAAAGCCTGGGGTGCCTAATGAGTGAGCTAACTCACATTAATTGCGT
TGCGCTCACTGCCCGCTTTCCAGTCGGGAAACCTGTCGTGCCAGCTGCATTAATGAATCGGCCAACGCGC
GGGGAGAGGCGGTTTGCGTATTGGGCGCTCTTCCGCTTCCTCGCTCACTGACTCGCTGCGCTCGGTCGTT
CGGCTGCGGCGAGCGGTATCAGCTCACTCAAAGGCGGTAATACGGTTATCCACAGAATCAGGGGATAACG
CAGGAAAGAACATGTGAGCAAAAGGCCAGCAAAAGGCCAGGAACCGTAAAAAGGCCGCGTTGCTGGCGTT
TTTCCATAGGCTCCGCCCCCCTGACGAGCATCACAAAAATCGACGCTCAAGTCAGAGGTGGCGAAACCCG
ACAGGACTATAAAGATACCAGGCGTTTCCCCCTGGAAGCTCCCTCGTGCGCTCTCCTGTTCCGACCCTGC
CGCTTACCGGATACCTGTCCGCCTTTCTCCCTTCGGGAAGCGTGGCGCTTTCTCAATGCTCACGCTGTAG
GTATCTCAGTTCGGTGTAGGTCGTTCGCTCCAAGCTGGGCTGTGTGCACGAACCCCCCGTTCAGCCCGAC
CGCTGCGCCTTATCCGGTAACTATCGTCTTGAGTCCAACCCGGTAAGACACGACTTATCGCCACTGGCAG
CAGCCACTGGTAACAGGATTAGCAGAGCGAGGTATGTAGGCGGTGCTACAGAGTTCTTGAAGTGGTGGCC
TAACTACGGCTACACTAGAAGGACAGTATTTGGTATCTGCGCTCTGCTGAAGCCAGTTACCTTCGGAAAA
AGAGTTGGTAGCTCTTGATCCGGCAAACAAACCACCGCTGGTAGCGGTGGTTTTTTTGTTTGCAAGCAGC
AGATTACGCGCAGAAAAAAAGGATCTCAAGAAGATCCTTTGATCTTTTCTACGGGGTCTGACGCTCAGTG
GAACGAAAACTCACGTTAAGGGATTTTGGTCATGAGATTATCAAAAAGGATCTTCACCTAGATCCTTTTA
AATTAAAAATGAAGTTTTAAATCAATCTAAAGTATATATGAGTAAACTTGGTCTGACAGTTACCAATGCT
TAATCAGTGAGGCACCTATCTCAGCGATCTGTCTATTTCGTTCATCCATAGTTGCCTGACTCCCCGTCGT
GTAGATAACTACGATACGGGAGGGCTTACCATCTGGCCCCAGTGCTGCAATGATACCGCGAGACCCACGC
TCACCGGCTCCAGATTTATCAGCAATAAACCAGCCAGCCGGAAGGGCCGAGCGCAGAAGTGGTCCTGCAA
CTTTATCCGCCTCCATCCAGTCTATTAATTGTTGCCGGGAAGCTAGAGTAAGTAGTTCGCCAGTTAATAG
TTTGCGCAACGTTGTTGCCATTGCTACAGGCATCGTGGTGTCACGCTCGTCGTTTGGTATGGCTTCATTC
AGCTCCGGTTCCCAACGATCAAGGCGAGTTACATGATCCCCCATGTTGTGCAAAAAAGCGGTTAGCTCCT
TCGGTCCTCCGATCGTTGTCAGAAGTAAGTTGGCCGCAGTGTTATCACTCATGGTTATGGCAGCACTGCA
TAATTCTCTTACTGTCATGCCATCCGTAAGATGCTTTTCTGTGACTGGTGAGTACTCAACCAAGTCATTC
TGAGAATAGTGTATGCGGCGACCGAGTTGCTCTTGCCCGGCGTCAATACGGGATAATACCGCGCCACATA
GCAGAACTTTAAAAGTGCTCATCATTGGAAAACGTTCTTCGGGGCGAAAACTCTCAAGGATCTTACCGCT
GTTGAGATCCAGTTCGATGTAACCCACTCGTGCACCCAACTGATCTTCAGCATCTTTTACTTTCACCAGC
GTTTCTGGGTGAGCAAAAACAGGAAGGCAAAATGCCGCAAAAAAGGGAATAAGGGCGACACGGAAATGTT
GAATACTCATACTCTTCCTTTTTCAATATTATTGAAGCATTTATCAGGGTTATTGTCTCATGAGCGGATA
CATATTTGAATGTATTTAGAAAAATAAACAAATAGGGGTTCCGCGCACATTTCCCCGAAAAGTGCCACCT
GACGTC
