>Addgene plasmid #65284 | TNF-SBP-EGFP_puromycin | addgene partial sequence | sequence record 117804 | CMV-F 5'-CGCAAATGGGCGGTAGGCGTG-3'
[1 nt withheld, positions 1-1]
TCTCTGGCTAACTAGAGAACCCACTGCTTACTGGCTTATCGAAATTAATACGACTCACTATAGGGAGACC
CAAGCTTGGTACCGAGCTCGGATCGATATCTGCGGCCTAGCTAGCGGGAGGCGCGCCATGTCTACCGAGT
CTATGATTAGGGACGTGGAACTGGCTGAGGAGGCACTGCCCAAAAAAACCGGCGGACCACAGGGCTCTAG
GAGATGTCTGTTTCTGTCTCTGTTCTCTTTTCTCATCGTGGCTGGCGCTACAACACTCTTCTGTCTGCTC
CATTTCGGCGTGATTGGACCACAGCGAGAGGAATTTCCCCGGGATCTGTCACTCATTTCACCACTGGCAC
AGGCTGTCCGATCTTCATCTCGGACTCCA
[446 nt withheld, positions 381-826]
