>Addgene plasmid #65284 | TNF-SBP-EGFP_puromycin | addgene partial sequence | sequence record 117805 | EGFP-N 5'-CGTCGCCGTCCAGCTCGACCAG-3'
GCTCACCATACCTGCAGGTGGTTCACGTTGACCTTGTGGGTGATGCTCCAGTCGTGCACGAAGTTGTTCA
AGTTCCCCAGCCAGTCCTTCAACAACGTGTCCACCTCGCCAACCAGTGGTCTTCTCGTCCATGGAATTCA
AAGGCCTAGGTGCGCCATGAGCTCGGCCCTCGAGGCC
[447 nt withheld, positions 178-624]
TGGAGTCCGAGATGAAGATCGGACAGCCTGTGCCAGTGGTGAAATGAGTGACAGATCCCGGGGAAATTCC
TCTCGCTGTGGTCCAATCACGCCG
